Addgene plasmid #68766: pBW121-SS-278
Purpose: CIS-V2 with N-FLAG and C-HIS
Depositing lab: James Collins. Depositing organization: Massachusetts Institute of Technology. Publication: DNA sense-and-respond protein modules for mammalian cells. Slomovic S, Collins JJ. Nat Methods. 2015 Sep 21. doi: 10.1038/nmeth.3585. PubMed 26389572.
Backbone
  Vector backbone: pBW121
  Backbone size w/o insert (bp): 4501
  Total vector size (bp): 5863
  Vector type: Mammalian Expression
Growth in bacteria
  Bacterial resistance: Ampicillin, 100 μg/mL
  Growth temperature: 37°C
  Growth strain: DH5alpha
  Copy number: High Copy
Gene/Insert
  Gene/Insert name: CIS-V2
  Species: Synthetic
  Insert size (bp): 1362
  Tag / fusion protein: flag (N terminal on insert); NLS (N terminal on insert); HIS (C terminal on insert)
Terms and licenses: Academic/Nonprofit Terms; Industry Terms: Not Available to Industry
How to cite: pBW121-SS-278 was a gift from James Collins (Addgene plasmid # 68766 ; http://n2t.net/addgene:68766 ; RRID:Addgene_68766)
