[The description below was written by a language model from this plasmid's Addgene catalogue record and pLannotate feature annotations shown in this document.]
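Description:
pBW121-SS-278 is a mammalian expression plasmid built on the pBW121 backbone, carrying a synthetic open reading frame called CIS-V2 (about 1.4 kb in a total of roughly 5.9 kb). It is propagated in E. coli as a high-copy plasmid through a ColE1/pUC-type origin and selected with ampicillin via the β-lactamase gene and its native promoter. Remnants of a lac promoter/operator region and short lacI fragments are annotated in the backbone; these appear to be cloning-vector leftovers rather than functional parts of the payload. No mammalian selection marker is annotated.

Expression in mammalian cells is driven by a CAG-type arrangement: the CMV immediate-early enhancer, the chicken β-actin promoter and a chimeric β-actin/β-globin intron. Transcripts are terminated by a rabbit β-globin polyadenylation signal, and the short HBB fragment annotated just upstream of it probably belongs to this β-globin 3' region. The coding region begins with an N-terminal FLAG epitope, and the catalogue entry also lists an N-terminal NLS, although that is not separately annotated. An unannotated stretch of about 300 bp follows, whose identity the record does not state. Next come 5' and 3' portions of the Saccharomyces cerevisiae VMA1 intein, then the VP64 transcriptional activation domain and a C-terminal 6xHis tag. An intein is a self-excising protein-splicing element, so its placement next to VP64 suggests a design in which splicing affects the final activator protein, though the record does not spell out the mechanism. The associated work concerns DNA sense-and-respond protein modules for mammalian cells. The epitope tags would allow detection or purification of the CIS-V2 product.
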