Features (pLannotate 1.2.2; 18 found; start..end, strand, type, name):
      4..383     +  enhancer       CMV enhancer: human cytomegalovirus immediate early enhancer
    386..661     +  promoter       chicken β-actin promoter: No description available
    662..1670    +  intron         chimeric intron: chimera between introns from chicken β-actin and rabbit β-globin
   1751..1771    +  CDS            FLAG (fragment): FLAG® epitope tag, followed by an enterokinase cleavage site
   2084..2636    +  CDS            Sce VMA intein 5' region (fragment): 5' region of the intein from the yeast Vma1 subunit of the vacuolar ATPase (Chong et al., 1998); Saccharomyces cerevisiae VMA1
   2687..2858    +  CDS            Sce VMA intein 3' region (fragment): modified 3' region of the intein from the yeast Vma1 subunit of the vacuolar ATPase (Chong et al., 1998); Saccharomyces cerevisiae VMA1; C-terminal cleavage of this intein can be induced by thiols.
   2918..3067    +  CDS            VP64: tetrameric repeat of the minimal activation domain of herpes simplex virus VP16 (Beerli et al., 1998)
   3086..3103    +  CDS            6xHis: 6xHis affinity tag
   3115..3186    +  CDS            HBB (fragment): HBB_PONPY - Experimental evidence at transcript level: Swiss-Prot protein existence level 2. Involved in oxygen transport from the lung to the various peripheral tissues. From Pongo pygmaeus (Bornean orangutan).
   3257..3312    +  polyA_signal   β-globin poly(A) signal: rabbit β-globin polyadenylation signal (Gil and Proudfoot, 1987)
   3697..3713    -  protein_bind   lac operator: The lac repressor binds to the lac operator to inhibit transcription in E. coli. This inhibition can be relieved by adding lactose or isopropyl-β-D-thiogalactopyranoside (IPTG). lac repressor encoded by lacI
   3721..3751    -  promoter       lac promoter: promoter for the E. coli lac operon
   3766..3787    -  protein_bind   CAP binding site: CAP binding activates transcription in the presence of cAMP. E. coli catabolite activator protein
   3800..3839    -  CDS            lacI (fragment): lac repressor; lacI; The lac repressor binds to the lac operator to inhibit transcription in E. coli. This inhibition can be relieved by adding lactose or isopropyl-β-D-thiogalactopyranoside (IPTG).
   3878..3932    -  CDS            lacI (fragment): lac repressor; lacI; The lac repressor binds to the lac operator to inhibit transcription in E. coli. This inhibition can be relieved by adding lactose or isopropyl-β-D-thiogalactopyranoside (IPTG).
   4115..4703    -  rep_origin     ori: high-copy-number ColE1/pMB1/pBR322/pUC origin of replication
   4874..5734    -  CDS            AmpR: β-lactamase; bla; confers resistance to ampicillin, carbenicillin, and related antibiotics
   5735..5839    -  promoter       AmpR promoter: bla
>Addgene plasmid #68766 | pBW121-SS-278 | depositor full sequence | sequence record 125397 | pBW121-SS-278 sequence 5865 bps
GTCGACATTGATTATTGACTAGTTATTAATAGTAATCAATTACGGGGTCATTAGTTCATAGCCCATATAT
GGAGTTCCGCGTTACATAACTTACGGTAAATGGCCCGCCTGGCTGACCGCCCAACGACCCCCGCCCATTG
ACGTCAATAATGACGTATGTTCCCATAGTAACGCCAATAGGGACTTTCCATTGACGTCAATGGGTGGACT
ATTTACGGTAAACTGCCCACTTGGCAGTACATCAAGTGTATCATATGCCAAGTACGCCCCCTATTGACGT
CAATGACGGTAAATGGCCCGCCTGGCATTATGCCCAGTACATGACCTTATGGGACTTTCCTACTTGGCAG
TACATCTACGTATTAGTCATCGCTATTACCATGGGTCGAGGTGAGCCCCACGTTCTGCTTCACTCTCCCC
ATCTCCCCCCCCTCCCCACCCCCAATTTTGTATTTATTTATTTTTTAATTATTTTGTGCAGCGATGGGGG
CGGGGGGGGGGGGGGCGCGCGCCAGGCGGGGCGGGGCGGGGCGAGGGGCGGGGCGGGGCGAGGCGGAGAG
GTGCGGCGGCAGCCAATCAGAGCGGCGCGCTCCGAAAGTTTCCTTTTATGGCGAGGCGGCGGCGGCGGCG
GCCCTATAAAAAGCGAAGCGCGCGGCGGGCGGGAGTCGCTGCGTTGCCTTCGCCCCGTGCCCCGCTCCGC
GCCGCCTCGCGCCGCCCGCCCCGGCTCTGACTGACCGCGTTACTCCCACAGGTGAGCGGGCGGGACGGCC
CTTCTCCTCCGGGCTGTAATTAGCGCTTGGTTTAATGACGGCTCGTTTCTTTTCTGTGGCTGCGTGAAAG
CCTTAAAGGGCTCCGGGAGGGCCCTTTGTGCGGGGGGGAGCGGCTCGGGGGGTGCGTGCGTGTGTGTGTG
CGTGGGGAGCGCCGCGTGCGGCCCGCGCTGCCCGGCGGCTGTGAGCGCTGCGGGCGCGGCGCGGGGCTTT
GTGCGCTCCGCGTGTGCGCGAGGGGAGCGCGGCCGGGGGCGGTGCCCCGCGGTGCGGGGGGGCTGCGAGG
GGAACAAAGGCTGCGTGCGGGGTGTGTGCGTGGGGGGGTGAGCAGGGGGTGTGGGCGCGGCGGTCGGGCT
GTAACCCCCCCCTGCACCCCCCTCCCCGAGTTGCTGAGCACGGCCCGGCTTCGGGTGCGGGGCTCCGTGC
GGGGCGTGGCGCGGGGCTCGCCGTGCCGGGCGGGGGGTGGCGGCAGGTGGGGGTGCCGGGCGGGGCGGGG
CCGCCTCGGGCCGGGGAGGGCTCGGGGGAGGGGCGCGGCGGCCCCGGAGCGCCGGCGGCTGTCGAGGCGC
GGCGAGCCGCAGCCATTGCCTTTTATGGTAATCGTGCGAGAGGGCGCAGGGACTTCCTTTGTCCCAAATC
TGGCGGAGCCGAAATCTGGGAGGCGCCGCCGCACCCCCTCTAGCGGGCGCGGGCGAAGCGGTGCGGCGCC
GGCAGGAAGGAAATGGGCGGGGAGGGCCTTCGTGCGTCGCCGCGCCGCCGTCCCCTTCTCCATCTCCAGC
CTCGGGGCTGCCGCAGGGGGACGGCTGCCTTCGGGGGGGACGGGGCAGGGCGGGGTTCGGCTTCTGGCGT
GTGACCGGCGGCTCTAGAGCCTCTGCTAACCATGTTCATGCCTTCTTCTTTTTCCTACAGCTCCTGGGCA
ACGTGCTGGTTATTGTGCTGTCTCATCATTTTGGCAAAGAATTGATTAATTCGAGCGAACGCGTATGGAC
TACAAGGACGACGATGACAAGCCCAAGAAAAAGCGCAAGGTCTCTAGACCCGGGGAGCGCCCCTTCCAGT
GTCGCATTTGCATGCGGAACTTTTCGGATAAAACTAAATTGAGAGTTCATACCCGTACTCATACCGGTGA
AAAACCGTTTCAGTGTCGGATCTGTATGCGAAATTTCTCCGTTAGACATAATTTGACTAGACATCTACGT
ACGCACACCGGCGAGAAGCCATTCCAATGCCGAATATGCATGCGCAACTTCAGTCAATCTACTTCTTTGC
AAAGACACCTAAAAACCCACCTGAGAGGATTCGGCGGAGTGCTGGAGAAGGGCTGCTTTGCCAAGGGTAC
CAATGTTTTAATGGCGGATGGGTCTATTGAATGTATTGAAAACATTGAGGTTGGTAATAAGGTCATGGGT
AAAGATGGCAGACCTCGTGAGGTAATTAAATTGCCCAGAGGAAGAGAAACTATGTACAGCGTCGTGCAGA
AAAGTCAGCACAGAGCCCACAAAAGTGACTCAAGTCGTGAAGTGCCAGAATTACTCAAGTTTACGTGTAA
TGCGACCCATGAGTTGGTTGTTAGAACACCTCGTAGTGTCCGCCGTTTGTCTCGTACCATTAAGGGTGTC
GAATATTTTGAAGTTATTACTTTTGAGATGGGCCAAAAGAAAGCCCCCGACGGTAGAATTGTTGAGCTTG
TCAAGGAAGTTTCAAAGAGCTACCCAATATCTGAGGGGCCTGAGAGAGCCAACGAATTAGTAGAATCCTA
TAGAAAGGCTTCAAATAAAGCTTATTTTGAGTGGACTATTGAGGCCAGAGATCTTTCTCTGTTGGGTTCC
CATGTTCGTAAAGCTACCTACCAGACTTACGCTCCAATTCTTTATGGCCTGAGGGGATCTGGGGGCGGAT
CAGGTGGCGGATCAGGAGGCGGATCAGTTTTGCTTAACGTTCTTTCGAAGTGTGCCGGCTCTAAAAAATT
CAGGCCTGCTCCCGCCGCTGCTTTTGCACGTGAGTGCCGCGGATTTTATTTCGAGTTACAAGAATTGAAG
GAAGACGATTATTATGGGATTACTTTATCTGATGATTCTGATCATCAGTTTTTGCTTGCCAACCAGGTTG
TCGTCCATAATTGCACCATGACCGAGAAGGGCAGCGGAGGGCGCGCCGACGCGCTGGACGATTTCGATCT
CGACATGCTGGGTTCTGATGCCCTCGATGACTTTGACCTGGATATGTTGGGAAGCGACGCATTGGATGAC
TTTGATCTGGACATGCTCGGCTCCGATGCTCTGGACGATTTCGATCTCGATATGTTAATTAATTGTGGAT
CTGGCCACCATCACCATCACCATTAAGCGGCCGCACTCCTCAGGTGCAGGCTGCCTATCAGAAGGTGGTG
GCTGGTGTGGCCAATGCCCTGGCTCACAAATACCACTGAGATCTTTTTCCCTCTGCCAAAAATTATGGGG
ACATCATGAAGCCCCTTGAGCATCTGACTTCTGGCTAATAAAGGAAATTTATTTTCATTGCAATAGTGTG
TTGGAATTTTTTGTGTCTCTCACTCGGAAGGACATATGGGAGGGCAAATCATTTAAAACATCAGAATGAG
TATTTGGTTTAGAGTTTGGCAACATATGCCCATATGCTGGCTGCCATGAACAAAGGTTGGCTATAAAGAG
GTCATCAGTATATGAAACAGCCCCCTGCTGTCCATTCCTTATTCCATAGAAAAGCCTTGACTTGAGGTTA
GATTTTTTTTATATTTTGTTTTGTGTTATTTTTTTCTTTAACATCCCTAAAATTTTCCTTACATGTTTTA
CTAGCCAGATTTTTCCTCCTCTCCTGACTACTCCCAGTCATAGCTGTCCCTCTTCTCTTATGGAGATCCC
TCGACCTGCAGCCCAAGCTTGGCGTAATCATGGTCATAGCTGTTTCCTGTGTGAAATTGTTATCCGCTCA
CAATTCCACACAACATACGAGCCGGAAGCATAAAGTGTAAAGCCTGGGGTGCCTAATGAGTGAGCTAACT
CACATTAATTGCGTTGCGCTCACTGCCCGCTTTCCAGTCGGGAAACCTGTCGTGCCAGCGGATCCGCGAA
ATTAAGCGAAATTAACTCGAGAGATCCGCTGCATTAATGAATCGGCCAACGCGCGGGGAGAGGCGGTTTG
CGTATTGGGCGCTCTTCCGCTTCCTCGCTCACTGACTCGCTGCGCTCGGTCGTTCGGCTGCGGCGAGCGG
TATCAGCTCACTCAAAGGCGGTAATACGGTTATCCACAGAATCAGGGGATAACGCAGGAAAGAACATGTG
AGCAAAAGGCCAGCAAAAGGCCAGGAACCGTAAAAAGGCCGCGTTGCTGGCGTTTTTCCATAGGCTCCGC
CCCCCTGACGAGCATCACAAAAATCGACGCTCAAGTCAGAGGTGGCGAAACCCGACAGGACTATAAAGAT
ACCAGGCGTTTCCCCCTGGAAGCTCCCTCGTGCGCTCTCCTGTTCCGACCCTGCCGCTTACCGGATACCT
GTCCGCCTTTCTCCCTTCGGGAAGCGTGGCGCTTTCTCAATGCTCACGCTGTAGGTATCTCAGTTCGGTG
TAGGTCGTTCGCTCCAAGCTGGGCTGTGTGCACGAACCCCCCGTTCAGCCCGACCGCTGCGCCTTATCCG
GTAACTATCGTCTTGAGTCCAACCCGGTAAGACACGACTTATCGCCACTGGCAGCAGCCACTGGTAACAG
GATTAGCAGAGCGAGGTATGTAGGCGGTGCTACAGAGTTCTTGAAGTGGTGGCCTAACTACGGCTACACT
AGAAGGACAGTATTTGGTATCTGCGCTCTGCTGAAGCCAGTTACCTTCGGAAAAAGAGTTGGTAGCTCTT
GATCCGGCAAACAAACCACCGCTGGTAGCGGTGGTTTTTTTGTTTGCAAGCAGCAGATTACGCGCAGAAA
AAAAGGATCTCAAGAAGATCCTTTGATCTTTTCTACGGGGTCTGACGCTCAGTGGAACGAAAACTCACGT
TAAGGGATTTTGGTCATGAGATTATCAAAAAGGATCTTCACCTAGATCCTTTTAAATTAAAAATGAAGTT
TTAAATCAATCTAAAGTATATATGAGTAAACTTGGTCTGACAGTTACCAATGCTTAATCAGTGAGGCACC
TATCTCAGCGATCTGTCTATTTCGTTCATCCATAGTTGCCTGACTCCCCGTCGTGTAGATAACTACGATA
CGGGAGGGCTTACCATCTGGCCCCAGTGCTGCAATGATACCGCGAGACCCACGCTCACCGGCTCCAGATT
TATCAGCAATAAACCAGCCAGCCGGAAGGGCCGAGCGCAGAAGTGGTCCTGCAACTTTATCCGCCTCCAT
CCAGTCTATTAATTGTTGCCGGGAAGCTAGAGTAAGTAGTTCGCCAGTTAATAGTTTGCGCAACGTTGTT
GCCATTGCTACAGGCATCGTGGTGTCACGCTCGTCGTTTGGTATGGCTTCATTCAGCTCCGGTTCCCAAC
GATCAAGGCGAGTTACATGATCCCCCATGTTGTGCAAAAAAGCGGTTAGCTCCTTCGGTCCTCCGATCGT
TGTCAGAAGTAAGTTGGCCGCAGTGTTATCACTCATGGTTATGGCAGCACTGCATAATTCTCTTACTGTC
ATGCCATCCGTAAGATGCTTTTCTGTGACTGGTGAGTACTCAACCAAGTCATTCTGAGAATAGTGTATGC
GGCGACCGAGTTGCTCTTGCCCGGCGTCAATACGGGATAATACCGCGCCACATAGCAGAACTTTAAAAGT
GCTCATCATTGGAAAACGTTCTTCGGGGCGAAAACTCTCAAGGATCTTACCGCTGTTGAGATCCAGTTCG
ATGTAACCCACTCGTGCACCCAACTGATCTTCAGCATCTTTTACTTTCACCAGCGTTTCTGGGTGAGCAA
AAACAGGAAGGCAAAATGCCGCAAAAAAGGGAATAAGGGCGACACGGAAATGTTGAATACTCATACTCTT
CCTTTTTCAATATTATTGAAGCATTTATCAGGGTTATTGTCTCATGAGCGGATACATATTTGAATGTATT
TAGAAAAATAAACAAATAGGGGTTCCGCGCACATTTCCCCGAAAAGTGCCACCTG
