>Addgene plasmid #68766 | pBW121-SS-278 | addgene partial sequence | sequence record 124947 | pCAGGS5 5'-ggttcggcttctggcgtgtgacc-3'
TGCCTTCTTCTTTTTCCTACAGCTCCTGGGCAACGTGCTGGTTATTGTGCTGTCTCATCATTTTGGCAAA
GAATTGATTAATTCGAGCGAACGCGTATGGACTACAAGGACGACGATGACAAGCCCAAGAAAAAGCGCAA
GGTCTCTAGACCCGGGGAGCGCCCCTTCCAGTGTCGCATTTGCATGCGGAACTTTTCGGATAAAACTAAA
TTGAGAGTTCATACCCGTACTCATACCGGTGAAAAACCGTTTCAGTGTCGGATCTGTATGCGAAATTTCT
CCGTTAGACATAATTTGACTAGACATCTACGTACGCACACCGGCGAGAAGCCATTCCAATGCCGAATATG
CATGCGCAACTTCAGTCAATCTACTTCTTTGCAAAGACACCTAAAAACCCACCTGAGAGGATTCGGCGGA
GTGCTGGAGAAGGGCTGCTTTGCCAAGGGTACCAATGTTTTAATGGCGGATGGGTCTATTGAATGTATTG
AAAACATTGAGGTTGGTAATAAGGTCATGGGTAAAGATGGCAGACCTCGTGAGGTAATTAAATTGCCCAG
AGGAAGAGAAACTATGTACAGCGTCGTGCAGAAAAGTCAGCACAGAGCCCAC
