>Addgene plasmid #68766 | pBW121-SS-278 | addgene partial sequence | sequence record 124948 | pUC-4 5'-CAGTGAGCGAGGAAGCGGAAGAGCGCCCAA-3'
TCTCCCGCGCGTTGGCCGATTCATTAATGCAGCGGATCTCTCGAGTTAATTTCGCTTAATTTCGCGGATC
CGCTGGCACGACAGGTTTCCCGACTGGAAAGCGGGCAGTGAGCGCAACGCAATTAATGTGAGTTAGCTCA
CTCATTAGGCACCCCAGGCTTTACACTTTATGCTTCCGGCTCGTATGTTGTGTGGAATTGTGAGCGGATA
ACAATTTCACACAGGAAACAGCTATGACCATGATTACGCCAAGCTTGGGCTGCAGGTCGAGGGATCTCCA
TAAGAGAAGAGGGACAGCTATGACTGGGAGTAGTCAGGAGAGGAGGAAAAATCTGGCTAGTAAAACATGT
AAGGAAAATTTTAGGGATGTTAAAGAAAAAAATAACACAAAACAAAATATAAAAAAAATCTAACCTCAAG
TCAAGGCTTTTCTATGGAATAAGGAATGGACAGCAGGGGGCTGTTTCATATACTGATGACCTCTTTATAG
CCAACCTTTGTTCATGGCAGCCAGCATATGGGCATATGTTGCCAAACTCTAAACCAAATACTCATTCTGA
TGTTTTAAATGATTTGCCCTCCCATATGTCCTTCCGAGTGAGAGACACAAAAAATTCCAACACACTATTG
CAATGAAAATAAATTTCCTTTATTAGCCAGAAGTCAGATGCTCAAGGGGCTTCATGATGTCCCCATAATT
TTTGGCAGAGGGAAAAAGATCTCAGTGGTATTTGTGAGCCAGGGCATTGGCCACACCAGCCACCACCTTC
TGATAGGCAGCCTGC
