>Addgene plasmid #68766 | pBW121-SS-278 | addgene partial sequence | sequence record 125394 | Bglob-pA-R 5'-ttttggcagagggaaaaaga-3'
CAGGGCATTGGCCACACCAGCCACCACCTTCTGATAGGCAGCCTGCACCTGAGGAGTGCGGCCGCTTAAT
GGTGATGGTGATGGTGGCCAGATCCACAATTAATTAACATATCGAGATCGAAATCGTCCAGAGCATCGGA
GCCGAGCATGTCCAGATCAAAGTCATCCAATGCGTCGCTTCCCAACATATCCAGGTCAAAGTCATCGAGG
GCATCAGAACCCAGCATGTCGAGATCGAAATCGTCCAGCGCGTCGGCGCGCCCTCCGCTGCCCTTCTCGG
TCATGGTGCAATTATGGACGACAACCTGGTTGGCAAGCAAAAACTGATGATCAGAATCATCAGATAAAGT
AATCCCATAATAATCGTCTTCCTTCAATTCTTGTAACTCGAAATAAAATCCGCGGCACTCACGTGCAAAA
GCAGCGGCGGGAGCAGGCCTGAATTTTTTAGAGCCGGCACACTTCGAAAGAACGTTAAGCAAAACTGATC
CGCCTCCTGATCCGCCACCTGATCCGCCCCCAGATCCCCTCAGGCCATAAAGAATTGGAGCGTAAGTCTG
GTAGGTAGCTTTACGAACATGGGAACCCAACAGAGAAAGATCTCTGGCCTCAATAGTCCACTCAAAATAA
GCTTTATTTGAAGCCTTTCTATAGGATTCTACTAATTCGTTGGCTCTCTCAGGCCCCTCAGATATTGGGT
AGCTCTTTGAAACTTCCTTGACAAGCTCAACAATTCTACCGTCGGGGGCTTTCTTTTGGCCCATCTCAAA
AGTAATAACTTCAAAATATTCGACACCCTTAATGGTACGAGACAAACGGCGGACACTACGAGGTGTTCTA
ACAACCAACTCATGGGTCGCATTACACGTAAACTTGAGTAATTCTGGCACTTCACGACTTGAGTCACTTT
TG
